>Addgene plasmid #53867 | TIAM1_pCSdest | addgene full sequence | sequence record 337385 | Addgene NGS Result
GCCAATTCAATATGGCGTATATGGACTCATGCCAATTCAATATGGTGGATCTGGACCTGTGCCAATTCAA
TATGGCGTATATGGACTCGTGCCAATTCAATATGGTGGATCTGGACCCCAGCCAATTCAATATGGCGGAC
TTGGCACCATGCCAATTCAATATGGCGGACCTGGCACTGTGCCAACTGGGGAGGGGTCTACTTGGCACGG
TGCCAAGTTTGAGGAGGGGTCTTGGCCCTGTGCCAAGTCCGCCATATTGAATTGGCATGGTGCCAATAAT
GGCGGCCATATTGGCTATATGCCAGGATCAATATATAGGCAATATCCAATATGGCCCTATGCCAATATGG
CTATTGGCCAGGTTCAATACTATGTATTGGCCCTATGCCATATAGTATTCCATATATGGGTTTTCCTATT
GACGTAGATAGCCCCTCCCAATGGGCGGTCCCATATACCATATATGGGGCTTCCTAATACCGCCCATAGC
CACTCCCCCATTGACGTCAATGGTCTCTATATATGGTCTTTCCTATTGACGTCATATGGGCGGTCCTATT
GACGTATATGGCGCCTCCCCCATTGACGTCAATTACGGTAAATGGCCCGCCTGGCTCAATGCCCATTGAC
GTCAATAGGACCACCCACCATTGACGTCAATGGGATGGCTCATTGCCCATTCATATCCGTTCTCACGCCC
CCTATTGACGTCAATGACGGTAAATGGCCCACTTGGCAGTACATCAATATCTATTAATAGTAACTTGGCA
AGTACATTACTATTGGAAGTACGCCAGGGTACATTGGCAGTACTCCCATTGACGTCAATGGCGGTAAATG
GCCCGCGATGGCTGCCAAGTACATCCCCATTGACGTCAATGGGGAGGGGCAATGACGCAAATGGGCGTTC
CATTGACGTAAATGGGCGGTAGGCGTGCCTAATGGGAGGTCTATATAAGCAATGCTCGTTTAGGGAACCG
CCATTCTGCCTGGGGACGTCGGAGCAAGCTTGATTTAGGTGACACTATAGAATACAAGCTACTTGTTCTT
TTTGCAGGATCCCATCGATTCGAATTCAAGGATCACAAGTTTGTACAAAAAAGCAGGCTTTAAAGGAACC
ATCTGCAGAATTCGCCCTTAGCAAGTTGGGCTGGGGACCACTGTTGCCTTTTAAGACCATAAAACCATGG
GAAACGCAGAAAGTCAACATGTAGAGCACGAGTTTTATGGAGAAAAGCATGCCAGCCTGGGGCGCAAGCA
CACTTCCCGCTCCCTGCGCCTCTCGCACAAGACGCGGAGGACCAGGCACGCTTCCTCGGGGAAGGTGATC
CACAGGAACTCCGAAGTGAGCACCCGATCCAGCAGCACCCCCAGCATCCCCCAGTCCCTGGCTGAAAATG
GCCTGGAGCCCTTCTCCCAAGATGGTACCCTAGAAGACTTCGGGAGCCCCATCTGGGTGGACCGAGTGGA
CATGGGCTTGAGACCTGTGTCTTACACTGACTCTTCTGTCACTCCCAGCGTAGACAGCAGCATCGTCCTC
ACAGCAGCCTCTGTGCAGAGCATGCCAGACACTGAGGAGAGCAGGCTTTACGGGGATGACGCTACATATT
TGGCTGAGGGAGGCAGGAGGCAGCATTCCTATACATCCAATGGGCCCACTTTCATGGAGACGGCGAGCTT
TAAGAAGAAACGCTCCAAATCTGCAGACATCTGGCGGGAGGACAGCCTGGAATTCTCACTCTCTGATCTG
AGCCAAGAACATTTAACAAGCAACGAAGAAATCTTGGGTTCCGCCGAAGAGAAGGACTGCGAGGAGGCTC
GGGGGATGGAAACGCGGGCGAGTCCGCGGCAGCTCAGCACCTGTCAGAGAGCCAATTCCTTGGGTGACTT
GTATGCTCAGAAAAACTCTGGAGTGACAGCAAACGGGGGGCCGGGGAGCAAATTTGCAGGCTACTGTCGG
AATTTGGTGTCTGATATTCCCAATCTTGCAAACCATAAGATGCCACCAGCTGCTGCTGAAGAGACTCCTC
CGTACAGTAATTATAACACACTTCCCTGTAGGAAATCTCACTGTCTCTCTGAAGGTGCCACCAACCCACA
AATTAGCCATAGCAACAGCATGCAAGGCAGAAGAGCTAAAACAACTCAGGATGTTAATGCAGGCGAGGGC
AGTGAGTTTGCAGACAGTGGGATTGAAGGGGCCACTACCGACACGGACCTCCTGTCCAGGCGATCTAATG
CCACCAACTCCAGCTACTCACCCACCACAGGCCGGGCCTTTGTGGGCAGCGACAGCGGCAGCAGCTCCAC
CGGGGATGCGGCTCGTCAGGGGGTGTACGAGAACTTCCGGCGGGAGCTGGAGATGAGCACCACCAACAGC
GAGAGCCTGGAGGAGGCCGGCTCGGCGCACAGCGATGAGCAGAGCAGCGGCACCCTGAGCTCTCCGGGCC
AGTCGGACATCCTGCTGACCGCCGCACAGGGCACGGTGCGCAAGGCCGGCGCCCTGGCCGTCAAGAACTT
CCTGGTGCACAAGAAGAACAAGAAGGTGGAGTCAGCCACCCGGAGGAAGTGGAAGCACTACTGGGTGTCC
CTGAAAGGATGCACGCTATTTTTCTACGAGAGCGACGGCAGGTCTGGGATAGACCACAACAGCATCCCCA
AACACGCCGTCTGGGTGGAGAACAGCATTGTGCAGGCGGTGCCTGAGCACCCCAAGAAGGACTTTGTCTT
CTGCCTCAGCAATTCCCTGGGTGATGCCTTCCTTTTTCAGACCACTAGCCAGACGGAGCTTGAAAACTGG
ATCACCGCCATCCACTCTGCCTGCGCCACTGCGGTCGCGAGGCACCACCACAAGGAAGACACGCTCCGAC
TCCTGAAATCAGAGATCAAAAAACTGGAACAGAAGATTGACATGGATGAAAAGATGAAGAAAATGGGTGA
AATGCAGCTGTCTTCAGTCACTGACTCAAAGAAAAAGAAAACAATATTAGATCAGATCTTTGTCTGGGAG
CAAAATCTCGAGCAGTTCCAAATGGACCTGTTTCGTTTCCGCTGTTATTTAGCCAGCCTTCAGGGTGGGG
AGCTGCCAAACCCCAAAAGGCTTCTCGCTTTTGCAAGTCGACCAACGAAAGTGGCCATGGGCCGCCTTGG
AATCTTTTCGGTATCATCGTTTCATGCCCTGGTGGCAGCACGCACTGGTGAAACTGGAGTGAGAAGACGT
ACTCAGGCCATGTCCAGATCCGCGAGCAAGCGAAGGAGCAGGTTTTCTTCTCTGTGGGGTCTGGATACTA
CCTCCAAAAAGAAGCAGGGACGGCCAAGCATCAATCAGGTGTTTGGAGAGGGAACCGAAGCTGTAAAGAA
ATCTTTAGAGGGAATATTTGATGACATTGTTCCAGATGGCAAGAGGGAGAAAGAAGTGGTCTTACCTAAC
GTTCACCAGCACAACCCTGACTGCGACATTTGGGTCCACGAGTATTTCACTCCATCCTGGTTCTGTCTGC
CCAATAATCAGCCTGCCCTGACGGTCGTCCGGCCAGGCGACACTGCACGGGACACCCTGGAGCTGATTTG
CAAGACACATCAACTGGATCATTCTGCTCATTACCTGCGCCTGAAATTTCTAATAGAAAACAAAATGCAG
CTCTATGTTCCACAGCCCGAGGAAGACATCTATGAGCTGCTGTACAAAGAAATTGAAATCTGTCCAAAAG
TCACTCAGAGCATCCACATTGAGAAGTCAGATACAGCTGCTGATACTTACGGGTTTTCACTTTCTTCTGT
GGAAGAAGATGGTATTCGAAGGCTGTACGTGAATAGTGTGAAGGAAACCGGTTTAGCTTCCAAGAAAGGC
CTGAAAGCAGGAGATGAGATTCTTGAGATCAATAATCGTGCTGCTGACGCCCTGAACTCTTCTATGCTCA
AAGATTTCCTCTCACAGCCCTCGCTGGGCCTCCTGGTGAGGACCTACCCCGAGCTGGAGGAAGGAGTGGA
GCTGCTGGAAAGCCCGCCCCACCGAGTGGACGGCCCTGCCGACCTTGGCGAGAGCCCCCTCGCCTTTCTC
ACCAGCAACCCAGGGCACAGCCTTTGCAGCGAGCAGGGCAGCAGTGCTGAGACCGCTCCAGAGGAGACCG
AGGGGCCAGACTTGGAATCCTCAGATGAGACTGATCACAGCAGCAAGAGTACAGAACAGGTGGCCGCATT
TTGCCGCAGTTTGCATGAGATGAACCCCTCTGACCAGAGCCCATCTCCTCAGGACTCCACGGGGCCTCAG
CTGGCGACCATGAGACAACTCTCGGATGCAGATAAGCTGCGCAAGGTGATCTGCGAGCTCCTGGAGACGG
AGCGCACCTACGTGAAGGATTTAAACTGTCTTATGGAGAGATACCTAAAGCCTCTTCAAAAAGAAACTTT
TCTCACCCAGGATGAGCTTGACGTGCTTTTTGGAAATTTAACGGAAATGGTAGAGTTTCAAGTAGAATTC
CTTAAAACTCTAGAAGATGGAGTGAGACTGGTACCTGATTTGGAAAAGCTTGAGAAGGTTGATCAATTTA
AGAAAGTGCTGTTCTCTCTGGGGGGATCATTCCTGTATTATGCTGACCGCTTCAAGCTCTACAGTGCCTT
CTGCGCCAGCCACACAAAAGTTCCCAAGGTCCTGGTGAAAGCCAAGACAGACACGGCTTTCAAGGCATTC
TTGGATGCCCAGAACCCGAAGCAGCAGCACTCATCCACGCTGGAGTCGTACCTCATCAAGCCCATCCAGA
GGATCCTCAAGTACCCACTTCTGCTCAGGGAGCTGTTCGCCCTGACCGATGCGGAGAGCGAGGAGCACTA
CCACCTGGACGTGGCCATCAAGACCATGAACAAGGTTGCCAGTCACATCAATGAGATGCAGAAAATCCAT
GAAGAGTTTGGGGCTGTGTTTGACCAGCTGATTGCTGAACAGACTGGTGAGAAAAAAGAGGTTGCAGATC
TGAGCATGGGAGACCTGCTTTTGCACACTACCGTGATCTGGCTGAACCCGCCGGCCTCGCTGGGCAAGTG
GAAAAAGGAACCAGAGTTGGCAGCATTCGTCTTCAAAACTGCTGTGGTCCTTGTGTATAAAGATGGTTCC
AAACAGAAGAAGAAACTTGTAGGATCTCACAGGCTTTCCATTTATGAGGACTGGGACCCCTTCAGATTTC
GACACATGATCCCCACGGAAGCGCTGCAGGTTCGAGCTTTGGCGAGTGCAGATGCAGAGGCAAATGCCGT
GTGTGAAATTGTCCATGTAAAATCCGAGTCTGAAGGGAGGCCGGAGAGGGTCTTTCACTTGTGCTGCAGC
TCCCCAGAGAGCCGAAAGGATTTCCTAAAGGCTGTGCATTCAATCCTGCGTGATAAGCACAGAAGACAGC
TCCTCAAAACCGAGAGCCTTCCCTCATCCCAGCAATATGTCCCTTTTGGAGGCAAAAGATTGTGTGCACT
GAAGGGGGCCAGGCCGGCCATGAGCAGGGCAGTGTCTGCCCCAAGCAAGTCTCTTGGGAGGAGGAGGCGG
CGGCTGGCTCGAAACAGGTTTACCATTGATTCTGATGCCGTCTCCGCAAGCAGCCCGGAGAAAGAGTCCC
AGCAGCCCCCCGGTGGTGGGGACACTGACCGATGGGTAGAGGAGCAGTTTGATCTTGCTCAGTATGAGGA
GCAAGATGACATCAAGGAGACAGACATCCTCAGTGACGATGATGAGTTCTGTGAGTCCGTGAAGGGTGCC
TCAGTGGACAGAGACCTGCAGGAGCGGCTTCAGGCCACCTCCATCAGTCAGCGGGAAAGAGGCCGGAAAA
CCCTGGATAGTCACGCGTCCCGCATGGCACAGCTCAAGAAGCAAGCTGCCCTGTCGGGGATCAATGGAGG
CCTGGAGAGCGCAAGCGAGGAAGTCATTTGGGTTAGGCGTGAAGACTTTGCCCCCTCCAGGAAACTGAAC
ACTGAGATCTGACTGCGTCACCTGCCCCGTAGACAAGGGCGAATTCCAGCACACTGGCGGCCGTTACTAG
ACCCAGCTTTCTTGTACAAAGTGGTGATCCTCTCGAGCCTCTAGAACTATAGTGAGTCGTATTACGTAGA
TCCAGACATGATAAGATACATTGATGAGTTTGGACAAACCACAACTAGAATGCAGTGAAAAAAATGCTTT
ATTTGTGAAATTTGTGATGCTATTGCTTTATTTGTAACCATTATAAGCTGCAATAAACAAGTTAACAACA
ACAATTGCATTCATTTTATGTTTCAGGTTCAGGGGGAGGTGTGGGAGGTTTTTTAATTCGCGGCCGCGGC
GCCAATGCATTGGGCCCGGTACCCAGCTTTTGTTCCCTTTAGTGAGGGTTAATTGCGCGCTTGGCGTAAT
CATGGTCATAGCTGTTTCCTGTGTGAAATTGTTATCCGCTCACAATTCCACACAACATACGAGCCGGGAG
CATAAAGTGTAAAGCCTGGGGTGCCTAATGAGTGAGCTAACTCACATTAATTGCGTTGCGCTCACTGCCC
GCTTTCCAGTCGGGAAACCTGTCGTGCCAGCTGCATTAATGAATCGGCCAACGCGCGGGGAGAGGCGGTT
TGCGTATTGGGCGCTCTTCCGCTTCCTCGCTCACTGACTCGCTGCGCTCGGTCGTTCGGCTGCGGCGAGC
GGTATCAGCTCACTCAAAGGCGGTAATACGGTTATCCACAGAATCAGGGGATAACGCAGGAAAGAACATG
TGAGCAAAAGGCCAGCAAAAGGCCAGGAACCGTAAAAAGGCCGCGTTGCTGGCGTTTTTCCATAGGCTCC
GCCCCCCTGACGAGCATCACAAAAATCGACGCTCAAGTCAGAGGTGGCGAAACCCGACAGGACTATAAAG
ATACCAGGCGTTTCCCCCTGGAAGCTCCCTCGTGCGCTCTCCTGTTCCGACCCTGCCGCTTACCGGATAC
CTGTCCGCCTTTCTCCCTTCGGGAAGCGTGGCGCTTTCTCATAGCTCACGCTGTAGGTATCTCAGTTCGG
TGTAGGTCGTTCGCTCCAAGCTGGGCTGTGTGCACGAACCCCCCGTTCAGCCCGACCGCTGCGCCTTATC
CGGTAACTATCGTCTTGAGTCCAACCCGGTAAGACACGACTTATCGCCACTGGCAGCAGCCACTGGTAAC
AGGATTAGCAGAGCGAGGTATGTAGGCGGTGCTACAGAGTTCTTGAAGTGGTGGCCTAACTACGGCTACA
CTAGAAGAACAGTATTTGGTATCTGCGCTCTGCTGAAGCCAGTTACCTTCGGAAAAAGAGTTGGTAGCTC
TTGATCCGGCAAACAAACCACCGCTGGTAGCGGTGGTTTTTTTGTTTGCAAGCAGCAGATTACGCGCAGA
AAAAAAGGATCTCAAGAAGATCCTTTGATCTTTTCTACGGGGTCTGACGCTCAGTGGAACGAAAACTCAC
GTTAAGGGATTTTGGTCATGAGATTATCAAAAAGGATCTTCACCTAGATCCTTTTAAATTAAAAATGAAG
TTTTAAATCAATCTAAAGTATATATGAGTAAACTTGGTCTGACAGTTACCAATGCTTAATCAGTGAGGCA
CCTATCTCAGCGATCTGTCTATTTCGTTCATCCATAGTTGCCTGACTCCCCGTCGTGTAGATAACTACGA
TACGGGAGGGCTTACCATCTGGCCCCAGTGCTGCAATGATACCGCGAGACCCACGCTCACCGGCTCCAGA
TTTATCAGCAATAAACCAGCCAGCCGGAAGGGCCGAGCGCAGAAGTGGTCCTGCAACTTTATCCGCCTCC
ATCCAGTCTATTAATTGTTGCCGGGAAGCTAGAGTAAGTAGTTCGCCAGTTAATAGTTTGCGCAACGTTG
TTGCCATTGCTACAGGCATCGTGGTGTCACGCTCGTCGTTTGGTATGGCTTCATTCAGCTCCGGTTCCCA
ACGATCAAGGCGAGTTACATGATCCCCCATGTTGTGCAAAAAAGCGGTTAGCTCCTTCGGTCCTCCGATC
GTTGTCAGAAGTAAGTTGGCCGCAGTGTTATCACTCATGGTTATGGCAGCACTGCATAATTCTCTTACTG
TCATGCCATCCGTAAGATGCTTTTCTGTGACTGGTGAGTACTCAACCAAGTCATTCTGAGAATAGTGTAT
GCGGCGACCGAGTTGCTCTTGCCCGGCGTCAATACGGGATAATACCGCGCCACATAGCAGAACTTTAAAA
GTGCTCATCATTGGAAAACGTTCTTCGGGGCGAAAACTCTCAAGGATCTTACCGCTGTTGAGATCCAGTT
CGATGTAACCCACTCGTGCACCCAACTGATCTTCAGCATCTTTTACTTTCACCAGCGTTTCTGGGTGAGC
AAAAACAGGAAGGCAAAATGCCGCAAAAAAGGGAATAAGGGCGACACGGAAATGTTGAATACTCATACTC
TTCCTTTTTCAATATTATTGAAGCATTTATCAGGGTTATTGTCTCATGAGCGGATACATATTTGAATGTA
TTTAGAAAAATAAACAAATAGGGGTTCCGCGCACATTTCCCCGAAAAGTGCCACCTAAATTGTAAGCGTT
AATATTTTGTTAAAATTCGCGTTAAATTTTTGTTAAATCAGCTCATTTTTTAACCAATAGGCCGAAATCG
GCAAAATCCCTTATAAATCAAAAGAATAGACCGAGATAGGGT
[37 nt withheld, positions 8653-8689]
AAAGAACGTGGACTCCAACGTCAAAGG
[49 nt withheld, positions 8717-8765]
T
[91 nt withheld, positions 8767-8857]
G
[124 nt withheld, positions 8859-8982]
CCCATTCGCCATTCAGGCTGCGCAACTGTTGGGAAGGGCGATCGGTGCGGGCCTCTTCGCTATTACGCCA
GTCGACC
Features (pLannotate 1.2.2; 17 found; start..end, strand, type, name):
      1..978     +  promoter       CMV IE94 promoter: enhancer/promoter region of simian cytomegalovirus major immediate early transcription unit IE94
   1013..1031    +  promoter       SP6 promoter: promoter for bacteriophage SP6 RNA polymerase
   1085..1109    +  protein_bind   attB1: mutant version of attB; recombination site for the Gateway® BP reaction BP Clonase™
   1187..5959    +  CDS            TIAM1: TIAM1_HUMAN - Experimental evidence at protein level: Swiss-Prot protein existence level 1. Guanyl-nucleotide exchange factor that activates RHO-like proteins and connects extracellular signals to cytoskeletal activities. Activates RAC1, CDC42, and to a lesser extent RHOA and their downstream signaling to regulate processes like cell adhesion and cell migration. From Homo sapiens (Human).
   6021..6045    -  protein_bind   attB2: mutant version of attB; recombination site for the Gateway® BP reaction BP Clonase™
   6067..6084    -  promoter       T7 promoter (fragment): promoter for bacteriophage T7 RNA polymerase
   6089..6223    -  polyA_signal   SV40 poly(A) signal: SV40 polyadenylation signal
   6336..6354    -  promoter       T3 promoter: promoter for bacteriophage T3 RNA polymerase
   6399..6415    -  protein_bind   lac operator: The lac repressor binds to the lac operator to inhibit transcription in E. coli. This inhibition can be relieved by adding lactose or isopropyl-β-D-thiogalactopyranoside (IPTG). lac repressor encoded by lacI
   6423..6453    -  promoter       lac promoter: promoter for the E. coli lac operon
   6468..6489    -  protein_bind   CAP binding site: CAP binding activates transcription in the presence of cAMP. E. coli catabolite activator protein
   6502..6594    -  CDS            lacI (fragment): lac repressor; lacI; The lac repressor binds to the lac operator to inhibit transcription in E. coli. This inhibition can be relieved by adding lactose or isopropyl-β-D-thiogalactopyranoside (IPTG).
   6777..7365    -  rep_origin     ori: high-copy-number ColE1/pMB1/pBR322/pUC origin of replication
   7536..8396    -  CDS            AmpR: β-lactamase; bla; confers resistance to ampicillin, carbenicillin, and related antibiotics
   8397..8501    -  promoter       AmpR promoter: bla
   8554..8982    -  rep_origin     f1 ori (sequence partly withheld): f1 bacteriophage origin of replication; arrow indicates direction of (+) strand synthesis
   8987..9053    -  CDS            lacZα (fragment): LacZα fragment of β-galactosidase; lacZ fragment
