[The description below was written by a language model from this plasmid's Addgene catalogue record and pLannotate feature annotations shown in this document.]
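Description:
TIAM1_pCSdest is a Gateway-derived expression clone in which the human TIAM1 open reading frame has been recombined into the pCSDest destination vector, a CS2-type backbone catalogued as a mammalian expression vector. The full sequenced plasmid is about 9.1 kb. It is maintained in E. coli through a high-copy ColE1/pUC-type origin and selected with ampicillin via the β-lactamase gene. An f1 origin is also present, together with residual lac promoter/operator, lacI and lacZα fragments that are carry-overs from the cloning backbone rather than functional parts of the payload.

The insert encodes TIAM1, a guanine-nucleotide exchange factor that activates RAC1, CDC42 and, more weakly, RHOA, linking extracellular signals to cytoskeletal changes, adhesion and migration. The depositor notes a cDNA clone accession as its source. The coding sequence is flanked by attB1 and attB2 sites left by Gateway recombination, and no epitope tag or reporter is annotated. Upstream lie two promoters in tandem: the simian CMV IE94 enhancer/promoter, which drives transcription after transfection or DNA injection into vertebrate cells, and an SP6 promoter, which allows in vitro synthesis of sense mRNA from the same template. An SV40 polyadenylation signal lies downstream of the insert, with a T7 promoter fragment and a T3 promoter annotated on the opposite strand.

This dual-promoter arrangement suits the plasmid to either direct expression in cells or production of synthetic mRNA for embryo microinjection. The associated publication surveyed the effects of expressing human chromosome 21 genes on early zebrafish development, so this clone appears to belong to that gene set.
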