Addgene plasmid #53867: TIAM1_pCSdest
Depositing lab: Roger Reeves. Depositing organization: Johns Hopkins University and School of Medicine. Publication: Survey of Human Chromosome 21 Gene Expression Effects on Early Development in Danio rerio. Edie S, Zaghloul NA, Leitch CC, Klinedinst DK, Lebron J, Thole JF, McCallion AS, Katsanis N, Reeves RH. G3 (Bethesda). 2018 Jul 2;8(7):2215-2223. doi: 10.1534/g3.118.200144. PubMed 29760202.
Backbone
  Vector backbone: pCSDest
  Backbone manufacturer: Lawson Lab (Addgene Plasmid 22423)
  Backbone size w/o insert (bp): 4095
  Vector type: Mammalian Expression
Growth in bacteria
  Bacterial resistance: Ampicillin, 100 μg/mL
  Growth temperature: 37°C
  Growth strain: DH10B
  Copy number: High Copy
Gene/Insert
  Gene/Insert name: TIAM1
  Species: H. sapiens (human)
  Insert size (bp): 4837
  Entrez Gene: TIAM1 (a.k.a. NEDLDS, TIAM-1)
  Promoter: SP6 and CMV
  Cloning method: Gateway Cloning
  Sequencing primers: 5′ CMV-F; 3′ EBV-Rev
Terms and licenses: Academic/Nonprofit Terms; Industry Terms
Depositor comments: BC117196
How to cite: TIAM1_pCSdest was a gift from Roger Reeves (Addgene plasmid # 53867 ; http://n2t.net/addgene:53867 ; RRID:Addgene_53867)
