>Addgene plasmid #53867 | TIAM1_pCSdest | addgene partial sequence | sequence record 165699 | SP6 5'-ATTTAGGTGACACTATAG-3'
AGGATCACAAGTTTGTACAAAAAAGCAGGCTTTAAAGGAACCATCTGCAGAATTCGCCCTTAGCAAGTTG
GGCTGGGGACCACTGTTGCCTTTTAAGACCATAAAACCATGGGAAACGCAGAAAGTCAACATGTAGAGCA
CGAGTTTTATGGAGAAAAGCATGCCAGCCTGGGGCGCAAGCACACTTCCCGCTCCCTGCGCCTCTCGCAC
AAGACGCGGAGGACCAGGCACGCTTCCTCGGGGAAGGTGATCCACAGGAACTCCGAAGTGAGCACCCGAT
CCAGCAGCACCCCCAGCATCCCCCAGTCCCTGGCTGAAAATGGCCTGGAGCCCTTCTCCCAAGATGGTAC
CCTAGAAGACTTCGGGAGCCCCATCTGGGTGGACCGAGTGGACATGGGCTTGAGACCTGTGTCTTACACT
GACTCTTCTGTCACTCCCAGCGTAGACAGCAGCATCGTCCTCACAGCAGCCTCTGTGCAGAGCATGCCAG
ACACTGAGGAGAGCAGGCTTTACGGGGATGACGCTACATATTTGGCTGAGGGAGGCAGGAGGCAGCATTC
CTATACATCCAATGGGCCCACTTTCATGGAGACGGCGAGCTTTAAGAAGAAACGCTCCAAATCTGCAGAC
ATCTGGCGGGAGGACAGCCTGGAATTCTCACTCTCTGATCTGAGCCAAGAACATTTAACAAGCAACGAAG
AAATCTTGGGTTCCGCCGAAGAGAAGGACTGCGAGGAGGCTCGGGGGATGGAAACGCGGGCGAGTCCGCG
GCAGCTCAGCACCTGTCAGAGAGCCAATTCCTTGGGTGACTTGTATGCTCAGAAA
