>Addgene plasmid #53867 | TIAM1_pCSdest | addgene partial sequence | sequence record 165700 | EBV-rev 5'-GTGGTTTGTCCAAACTCATC-3'
ATACGACTCACTATAGTTCTAGAGGCTCGAGAGGATCACCACTTTGTACAAGAAAGCTGGGTCTAGTAAC
GGCCGCCAGTGTGCTGGAATTCGCCCTTGTCTACGGGGCAGGTGACGCAGTCAGATCTCAGTGTTCAGTT
TCCTGGAGGGGGCAAAGTCTTCACGCCTAACCCAAATGACTTCCTCGCTTGCGCTCTCCAGGCCTCCATT
GATCCCCGACAGGGCAGCTTGCTTCTTGAGCTGTGCCATGCGGGACGCGTGACTATCCAGGGTTTTCCGG
CCTCTTTCCCGCTGACTGATGGAGGTGGCCTGAAGCCGCTCCTGCAGGTCTCTGTCCACTGAGGCACCCT
TCACGGACTCACAGAACTCATCATCGTCACTGAGGATGTCTGTCTCCTTGATGTCATCTTGCTCCTCATA
CTGAGCAAGATCAAACTGCTCCTCTACCCATCGGTCAGTGTCCCCACCACCGGGGGGCTGCTGGGACTCT
TTCTCCGGGCTGCTTGCGGAGACGGCATCAGAATCAATGGTAAACCTGTTTCGAGCCAGCCGCCGCCTCC
TCCTCCCAAGAGACTTGCTTGGGGCAGACACTGCCCTGCTCATGGCCGGCCTGGCCCCCTTCAGTGCACA
CAATCTTTTGCCTCCAAAAGGGACATATTGCTGGGATGAGGGAAGGCTCTCGGTTTTGAGGAGCTGTCTT
CTGTGCTTATCACGCAGGATTGAATGCACAGCCTTTAGGAAATCCTTTCGGCTCTCTGGGGAGCTGCAGC
ACAAGTGAAAGACCCTCTCCGGCCTCCCTTCAGACTCGGATTTTACATGGACAATTTCACACACGGCATT
TGCCTCTGCATCTGCACTCGCCAA
